Addgene plasmid #193061: pFUW-tetO-mCh-Gata2
Purpose: doxycycline-inducible expression of mCherry fused to mouse Gata2 in mammalian cell
Depositing lab: Filipe Pereira. Depositing organization: Center for Neuroscience and Cell Biology, University of Coimbra. Publication: GATA2 mitotic bookmarking is required for definitive haematopoiesis. Silverio-Alves R, Kurochkin I, Rydstrom A, Vazquez Echegaray C, Haider J, Nicholls M, Rode C, Thelaus L, Lindgren AY, Ferreira AG, Brandao R, Larsson J, de Bruijn MFTR, Martin-Gonzalez J, Pereira CF. Nat Commun. 2023 Aug 14;14(1):4645. doi: 10.1038/s41467-023-40391-x. PubMed 37580379.
Backbone
  Vector backbone: pFUW-tetO
  Vector type: Mammalian Expression, Lentiviral
Growth in bacteria
  Bacterial resistance: Ampicillin, 100 μg/mL
  Growth temperature: 37°C
  Growth strain: NEB Stable
  Copy number: High Copy
Gene/Insert
  Gene/Insert name: mCh-Gata2
  Species: M. musculus (mouse)
  Promoter: minimal CMV
  Cloning method: Restriction Enzyme; 5′ cloning site XbaI (unknown if destroyed); 3′ cloning site BstBI (unknown if destroyed)
  Sequencing primers: 5′ TCCACGCTGTTTTGA
Terms and licenses: Academic/Nonprofit Terms; Industry Terms: Not Available to Industry
How to cite: pFUW-tetO-mCh-Gata2 was a gift from Filipe Pereira (Addgene plasmid # 193061 ; http://n2t.net/addgene:193061 ; RRID:Addgene_193061)
