[The description below was written by a language model from this plasmid's Addgene catalogue record and pLannotate feature annotations shown in this document.]
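Description:
pFUW-tetO-mCh-Gata2 is a lentiviral transfer plasmid on the pFUW-tetO backbone for doxycycline-inducible expression of an mCherry–mouse Gata2 fusion in mammalian cells. It is propagated in E. coli as a high-copy plasmid through a ColE1/pUC-type origin with ampicillin selection (AmpR). An f1 origin is also present. Outside the viral unit sits an SV40/EM7-driven BleoR cassette with an SV40 poly(A) signal, which could confer Zeocin/bleomycin resistance, although this marker would not be carried into transduced cells.

The viral genome is transcribed from a CMV enhancer/promoter fused to a truncated HIV-1 5' LTR. It contains the Ψ packaging signal with a gag fragment, the RRE for Rev-dependent nuclear export, and the cPPT/CTS, and it ends in a truncated 3' LTR followed by a bGH poly(A) signal. This layout relies on packaging and envelope functions supplied in trans.

The internal expression cassette consists of a tetracycline response element with seven tetO copies upstream of a minimal CMV promoter. Transcription therefore depends on a tetracycline-controlled transactivator, which this plasmid does not encode and which must be provided separately. Downstream is a red fluorescent protein reading frame followed directly by the Gata2 coding sequence, then a WPRE to enhance transcript expression. The automated annotation labels the fluorescent protein dTomato, whereas the catalogue describes it as mCherry; both are Discosoma-derived relatives. The insert was cloned between XbaI and BstBI sites.

The fluorescent fusion allows inducible Gata2 to be visualised in live or fixed cells. The associated publication concerns GATA2 mitotic bookmarking in definitive haematopoiesis.
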