Features (pLannotate 1.2.2; 33 found; start..end, strand, type, name):
     27..406     +  enhancer       CMV enhancer: human cytomegalovirus immediate early enhancer
    407..606     +  promoter       CMV promoter: human cytomegalovirus (CMV) immediate early promoter
    624..804     +  LTR            5' LTR (truncated): truncated 5' long terminal repeat (LTR) from HIV-1
    851..976     +  misc_feature   HIV-1 Ψ: packaging signal of human immunodeficiency virus type 1
    960..1323    +  CDS            HIV-1 gag (fragment): gag protein from human immunodeficiency virus 1; gag
   1469..1702    +  misc_feature   RRE: The Rev response element (RRE) of HIV-1 allows for Rev-dependent mRNA export from the nucleus to the cytoplasm.
   2079..2179    +  CDS            Rev (fragment): human immunodeficiency virus 1 (HIV-1) Rev protein; rev; enhances nuclear export of unspliced and incompletely spliced viral mRNAs
   2229..2346    +  misc_feature   cPPT/CTS: central polypurine tract and central termination sequence of HIV-1
   2403..2673    +  protein_bind   tetracycline response element: contains seven copies of the tetracycline operator tetO tetracycline repressor TetR
   2684..2701    +  misc_feature   MCS (fragment): pUC18/19 multiple cloning site
   2706..2744    +  promoter       minimal CMV promoter: human cytomegalovirus (CMV) immediate early promoter
   2856..3557    +  CDS            dTomato: dTomato is a basic (constitutively fluorescent) orange fluorescent protein published in 2004, derived from Discosoma sp.. It is reported to be a somewhat slowly-maturing dimer with low acid sensitivity.
   3564..5000    +  CDS            Gata2: GATA2_MOUSE - Experimental evidence at protein level: Swiss-Prot protein existence level 1. Transcriptional activator which regulates endothelin-1 gene expression in endothelial cells. Binds to the consensus sequence 5'- AGATAG-3'. From Mus musculus (Mouse).
   5010..5028    +  misc_feature   MCS (fragment): pBluescript multiple cloning site
   5028..5616    +  misc_feature   WPRE: woodchuck hepatitis virus posttranscriptional regulatory element
   5553..6134    +  CDS            nef (fragment): NEF_HV1H2 - Experimental evidence at protein level: Swiss-Prot protein existence level 1. Extracellular Nef protein targets CD4(+) T-lymphocytes for apoptosis by interacting with CXCR4 surface receptors. From Human immunodeficiency virus type 1 group M subtype B (isolate HXB2) (HIV-1).
   6141..6321    +  LTR            5' LTR (truncated): truncated 5' long terminal repeat (LTR) from HIV-1
   6353..6577    +  polyA_signal   bGH poly(A) signal: bovine growth hormone polyadenylation signal
   6581..6602    +  promoter       SV40 promoter (fragment): SV40 enhancer and early promoter
   6623..7051    +  rep_origin     f1 ori (sequence partly withheld): f1 bacteriophage origin of replication; arrow indicates direction of (+) strand synthesis
   7065..7394    +  promoter       SV40 promoter: SV40 enhancer and early promoter
   7442..7489    +  promoter       EM7 promoter: synthetic bacterial promoter&nbsp
   7508..7882    +  CDS            BleoR: antibiotic-binding protein; Sh ble from Streptoalloteichus hindustanus; confers resistance to bleomycin, phleomycin, and Zeocin™
   7892..8017    +  CDS            ble (fragment): BLE_KLEPN - Experimental evidence at protein level: Swiss-Prot protein existence level 1. Binding protein with a strong affinity to the bleomycin family of antibiotics. Binds to CL990; an antimitotic-antibiotic compound. From Klebsiella pneumoniae.
   8012..8133    +  polyA_signal   SV40 poly(A) signal: SV40 polyadenylation signal
   8206..8222    -  protein_bind   lac operator: The lac repressor binds to the lac operator to inhibit transcription in E. coli. This inhibition can be relieved by adding lactose or isopropyl-β-D-thiogalactopyranoside (IPTG). lac repressor encoded by lacI
   8230..8260    -  promoter       lac promoter: promoter for the E. coli lac operon
   8275..8296    -  protein_bind   CAP binding site: CAP binding activates transcription in the presence of cAMP. E. coli catabolite activator protein
   8309..8401    -  CDS            lacI (fragment): lac repressor; lacI; The lac repressor binds to the lac operator to inhibit transcription in E. coli. This inhibition can be relieved by adding lactose or isopropyl-β-D-thiogalactopyranoside (IPTG).
   8584..9172    -  rep_origin     ori: high-copy-number ColE1/pMB1/pBR322/pUC origin of replication
   9343..10203   -  CDS            AmpR: β-lactamase; bla; confers resistance to ampicillin, carbenicillin, and related antibiotics
  10204..10308   -  promoter       AmpR promoter: bla
  10367..10419   -  misc_feature   bom (fragment): basis of mobility region from pBR322
>Addgene plasmid #193061 | pFUW-tetO-mCh-Gata2 | addgene full sequence | sequence record 382397 | Addgene NGS Result
CGATGTACGGGCCAGATATACGCGTTGACATTGATTATTGACTAGTTATTAATAGTAATCAATTACGGGG
TCATTAGTTCATAGCCCATATATGGAGTTCCGCGTTACATAACTTACGGTAAATGGCCCGCCTGGCTGAC
CGCCCAACGACCCCCGCCCATTGACGTCAATAATGACGTATGTTCCCATAGTAACGCCAATAGGGACTTT
CCATTGACGTCAATGGGTGGAGTATTTACGGTAAACTGCCCACTTGGCAGTACATCAAGTGTATCATATG
CCAAGTACGCCCCCTATTGACGTCAATGACGGTAAATGGCCCGCCTGGCATTATGCCCAGTACATGACCT
TATGGGACTTTCCTACTTGGCAGTACATCTACGTATTAGTCATCGCTATTACCATGGTGATGCGGTTTTG
GCAGTACATCAATGGGCGTGGATAGCGGTTTGACTCACGGGGATTTCCAAGTCTCCACCCCATTGACGTC
AATGGGAGTTTGTTTTGGCACCAAAATCAACGGGACTTTCCAAAATGTCGTAACAACTCCGCCCCATTGA
CGCAAATGGGCGGTAGGCGTGTACGGTGGGAGGTCTATATAAGCAGCGCGTTTTGCCTGTACTGGGTCTC
TCTGGTTAGACCAGATCTGAGCCTGGGAGCTCTCTGGCTAACTAGGGAACCCACTGCTTAAGCCTCAATA
AAGCTTGCCTTGAGTGCTTCAAGTAGTGTGTGCCCGTCTGTTGTGTGACTCTGGTAACTAGAGATCCCTC
AGACCCTTTTAGTCAGTGTGGAAAATCTCTAGCAGTGGCGCCCGAACAGGGACTTGAAAGCGAAAGGGAA
ACCAGAGGAGCTCTCTCGACGCAGGACTCGGCTTGCTGAAGCGCGCACGGCAAGAGGCGAGGGGCGGCGA
CTGGTGAGTACGCCAAAAATTTTGACTAGCGGAGGCTAGAAGGAGAGAGATGGGTGCGAGAGCGTCAGTA
TTAAGCGGGGGAGAATTAGATCGCGATGGGAAAAAATTCGGTTAAGGCCAGGGGGAAAGAAAAAATATAA
ATTAAAACATATAGTATGGGCAAGCAGGGAGCTAGAACGATTCGCAGTTAATCCTGGCCTGTTAGAAACA
TCAGAAGGCTGTAGACAAATACTGGGACAGCTACAACCATCCCTTCAGACAGGATCAGAAGAACTTAGAT
CATTATATAATACAGTAGCAACCCTCTATTGTGTGCATCAAAGGATAGAGATAAAAGACACCAAGGAAGC
TTTAGACAAGATAGAGGAAGAGCAAAACAAAAGTAAGACCACCGCACAGCAAGCGGCCGCTGATCTTCAG
ACCTGGAGGAGGAGATATGAGGGACAATTGGAGAAGTGAATTATATAAATATAAAGTAGTAAAAATTGAA
CCATTAGGAGTAGCACCCACCAAGGCAAAGAGAAGAGTGGTGCAGAGAGAAAAAAGAGCAGTGGGAATAG
GAGCTTTGTTCCTTGGGTTCTTGGGAGCAGCAGGAAGCACTATGGGCGCAGCGTCAATGACGCTGACGGT
ACAGGCCAGACAATTATTGTCTGGTATAGTGCAGCAGCAGAACAATTTGCTGAGGGCTATTGAGGCGCAA
CAGCATCTGTTGCAACTCACAGTCTGGGGCATCAAGCAGCTCCAGGCAAGAATCCTGGCTGTGGAAAGAT
ACCTAAAGGATCAACAGCTCCTGGGGATTTGGGGTTGCTCTGGAAAACTCATTTGCACCACTGCTGTGCC
TTGGAATGCTAGTTGGAGTAATAAATCTCTGGAACAGATTTGGAATCACACGACCTGGATGGAGTGGGAC
AGAGAAATTAACAATTACACAAGCTTAATACACTCCTTAATTGAAGAATCGCAAAACCAGCAAGAAAAGA
ATGAACAAGAATTATTGGAATTAGATAAATGGGCAAGTTTGTGGAATTGGTTTAACATAACAAATTGGCT
GTGGTATATAAAATTATTCATAATGATAGTAGGAGGCTTGGTAGGTTTAAGAATAGTTTTTGCTGTACTT
TCTATAGTGAATAGAGTTAGGCAGGGATATTCACCATTATCGTTTCAGACCCACCTCCCAACCCCGAGGG
GACCCGACAGGCCCGAAGGAATAGAAGAAGAAGGTGGAGAGAGAGACAGAGACAGATCCATTCGATTAGT
GAACGGATCGGCACTGCGTGCGCCAATTCTGCAGACAAATGGCAGTATTCATCCACAATTTTAAAAGAAA
AGGGGGGATTGGGGGGTACAGTGCAGGGGAAAGAATAGTAGACATAATAGCAACAGACATACAAACTAAA
GAATTACAAAAACAAATTACAAAAATTCAAAATTTTCGGGTTTATTACAGGGACAGCAGAGATCCAGTTT
GGTTAGATCTCGAGTTTACCACTCCCTATCAGTGATAGAGAAAAGTGAAAGTCGAGTTTACCACTCCCTA
TCAGTGATAGAGAAAAGTGAAAGTCGAGTTTACCACTCCCTATCAGTGATAGAGAAAAGTGAAAGTCGAG
TTTACCACTCCCTATCAGTGATAGAGAAAAGTGAAAGTCGAGTTTACCACTCCCTATCAGTGATAGAGAA
AAGTGAAAGTCGAGTTTACCACTCCCTATCAGTGATAGAGAAAAGTGAAAGTCGAGTTTACCACTCCCTA
TCAGTGATAGAGAAAAGTGAAAGTCGAGCTCGGTACCCGGGTCGAGGTAGGCGTGTACGGTGGGAGGCCT
ATATAAGCAGAGCTCGTTTAGTGAACCGTCAGATCGCCTGGAGACGCCATCCACGCTGTTTTGACCTCCA
TAGAAGACACCGGGACCGATCCAGCCTCCGCGGCCCCGAATTCACCGGTTCTAGAATGGTGAGCAAGGGC
GAGGAGGTCATCAAAGAGTTCATGCGCTTCAAGGTGCGCATGGAGGGCTCCATGAACGGCCACGAGTTCG
AGATCGAGGGCGAGGGCGAGGGCCGCCCCTACGAGGGCACCCAGACCGCCAAGCTGAAGGTGACCAAGGG
CGGCCCCCTGCCCTTCGCCTGGGACATCCTGTCCCCCCAGTTCATGTACGGCTCCAAGGCGTACGTGAAG
CACCCCGCCGACATCCCCGATTACAAGAAGCTGTCCTTCCCCGAGGGCTTCAAGTGGGAGCGCGTGATGA
ACTTCGAGGACGGCGGTCTGGTGACCGTGACCCAGGACTCCTCCCTGCAGGACGGCACGCTGATCTACAA
GGTGAAGATGCGCGGCACCAACTTCCCCCCCGACGGCCCCGTAATGCAGAAGAAGACCATGGGCTGGGAG
GCCTCCACCGAGCGCCTGTACCCCCGCGACGGCGTGCTGAAGGGCGAGATCCACCAGGCCCTGAAGCTGA
AGGACGGCGGCCACTACCTGGTGGAGTTCAAGACCATCTACATGGCCAAGAAGCCCGTGCAACTGCCCGG
CTACTACTACGTGGACACCAAGCTGGACATCACCTCCCACAACGAGGACTACACCATCGTGGAACAGTAC
GAGCGCTCCGAGGGCCGCCACCACCTGTTCCTGTACGGCATGGACGAGCTGTACAAGTTCGAAGAGGTGG
CGCCTGAGCAGCCTCGCTGGATGGCGCACCCCGCCGTATTGAATGCGCAGCACCCCGACTCGCACCATCC
GGGCCTGGCGCATAACTACATGGAGCCAGCACAGCTGCTGCCTCCCGACGAGGTGGATGTCTTCTTCAAC
CATCTCGACTCGCAGGGCAACCCTTACTACGCCAACCCGGCCCACGCGCGCGCGCGCGTTTCCTACAGCC
CGGCGCATGCCCGTCTCACCGGAGGCCAGATGTGCCGACCACACTTGTTGCACAGCCCAGGCTTGCCGTG
GCTGGACGGGGGCAAAGCAGCTCTCTCTGCCGCCGCTGCCCATCACCACAGTCCCTGGACCGTCAGCCCG
TTCTCCAAGACCCCGCTGCACCCCTCAGCTGCTGGAGCACCCGGAGGGCCTCTGTCTGTTTACCCAGGGG
CTGCGGGTGGGAGCGGGGGAGGCAGTGGGAGCTCCGTGGCCTCCCTCACCCCCACTGCAGCCCACTCGGG
CTCCCATCTCTTCGGCTTCCCACCCACGCCACCCAAAGAAGTGTCTCCAGACCCCAGCACAACAGGAGCT
GCTTCCCCGGCCTCTTCTTCTGCAGGGGGTAGTGTAGCCCGGGGTGAGGACAAGGATGGCGTCAAGTACC
AAGTGTCACTCTCCGAGAGCATGAAGATGGAAGGCGGCAGTCCCCTGCGCCCGGGCCTAGCTACCATGGG
CACCCAGCCTGCAACACACCACCCGATACCCACCTATCCCTCCTATGTGCCCGCCGCAGCTCATGACTAT
GGCAGCAGTCTCTTCCATCCAGGAGGCTTCCTGGGTGGCCCCGCCTCCAGCTTCACCCCTAAGCAGAGAA
GCAAGGCTCGCTCCTGCTCAGAAGGCCGGGAGTGTGTCAACTGTGGTGCCACAGCCACCCCTCTCTGGCG
ACGAGATGGCACGGGCCACTACCTGTGCAATGCCTGTGGGCTCTACCACAAGATGAATGGACAGAACCGG
CCGCTCATCAAGCCCAAGCGGAGGCTGTCTGCTGCCAGAAGAGCGGGCACCTGTTGTGCAAATTGTCAGA
CGACAACCACCACCTTATGGCGCCGGAACGCCAACGGGGACCCTGTGTGCAACGCCTGTGGCCTCTACTA
CAAGCTGCACAATGTTAACAGGCCACTGACCATGAAGAAGGAAGGGATCCAGACCCGGAATCGGAAGATG
TCCAGCAAATCCAAGAAAAGCAAGAAAGGGGCTGAATGTTTCGAGGAGCTCTCCAAGTGCATGCAAGAGA
AGTCACCGCCCTTCAGTGCGGCTGCCCTGGCTGGACACATGGCACCTGTGGGACACCTCCCACCTTTTAG
TCACTCTGGACACATCCTACCCACGCCCACGCCTATCCACCCTTCCTCCAGTCTCTCTTTTGGCCACCCC
CACCCGTCCAGCATGGTGACTGCCATGGGCTAGTTCGAAGATATCAAGCTTATCGATAATCAACCTCTGG
ATTACAAAATTTGTGAAAGATTGACTGGTATTCTTAACTATGTTGCTCCTTTTACGCTATGTGGATACGC
TGCTTTAATGCCTTTGTATCATGCTATTGCTTCCCGTATGGCTTTCATTTTCTCCTCCTTGTATAAATCC
TGGTTGCTGTCTCTTTATGAGGAGTTGTGGCCCGTTGTCAGGCAACGTGGCGTGGTGTGCACTGTGTTTG
CTGACGCAACCCCCACTGGTTGGGGCATTGCCACCACCTGTCAGCTCCTTTCCGGGACTTTCGCTTTCCC
CCTCCCTATTGCCACGGCGGAACTCATCGCCGCCTGCCTTGCCCGCTGCTGGACAGGGGCTCGGCTGTTG
GGCACTGACAATTCCGTGGTGTTGTCGGGGAAATCATCGTCCTTTCCTTGGCTGCTCGCCTGTGTTGCCA
CCTGGATTCTGCGCGGGACGTCCTTCTGCTACGTCCCTTCGGCCCTCAATCCAGCGGACCTTCCTTCCCG
CGGCCTGCTGCCGGCTCTGCGGCCTCTTCCGCGTCTTCGCCTTCGCCCTCAGACGAGTCGGATCTCCCTT
TGGGCCGCCTCCCCGCATCGATACCGTCGACCTCGAGACCTAGAAAAACATGGAGCAATCACAAGTAGCA
ATACAGCAGCTACCAATGCTGATTGTGCCTGGCTAGAAGCACAAGAGGAGGAGGAGGTGGGTTTTCCAGT
CACACCTCAGGTACCTTTAAGACCAATGACTTACAAGGCAGCTGTAGATCTTAGCCACTTTTTAAAAGAA
AAGGGGGGACTGGAAGGGCTAATTCACTCCCAACGAAGACAAGATATCCTTGATCTGTGGATCTACCACA
CACAAGGCTACTTCCCTGATTGGCAGAACTACACACCAGGGCCAGGGATCAGATATCCACTGACCTTTGG
ATGGTGCTACAAGCTAGTACCAGTTGAGCAAGAGAAGGTAGAAGAAGCCAATGAAGGAGAGAACACCCGC
TTGTTACACCCTGTGAGCCTGCATGGGATGGATGACCCGGAGAGAGAAGTATTAGAGTGGAGGTTTGACA
GCCGCCTAGCATTTCATCACATGGCCCGAGAGCTGCATCCGGACTGTACTGGGTCTCTCTGGTTAGACCA
GATCTGAGCCTGGGAGCTCTCTGGCTAACTAGGGAACCCACTGCTTAAGCCTCAATAAAGCTTGCCTTGA
GTGCTTCAAGTAGTGTGTGCCCGTCTGTTGTGTGACTCTGGTAACTAGAGATCCCTCAGACCCTTTTAGT
CAGTGTGGAAAATCTCTAGCAGGGCCCGTTTAAACCCGCTGATCAGCCTCGACTGTGCCTTCTAGTTGCC
AGCCATCTGTTGTTTGCCCCTCCCCCGTGCCTTCCTTGACCCTGGAAGGTGCCACTCCCACTGTCCTTTC
CTAATAAAATGAGGAAATTGCATCGCATTGTCTGAGTAGGTGTCATTCTATTCTGGGGGGTGGGGTGGGG
CAGGACAGCAAGGGGGAGGATTGGGAAGACAATAGCAGGCATGCTGGGGATGCGGTGGGCTCTATGGCTT
CTGAGGCGGAAAGAACCAGCTGGGGCTCTAGGGGGTATCCCC
[124 nt withheld, positions 6623-6746]
C
[91 nt withheld, positions 6748-6838]
A
[49 nt withheld, positions 6840-6888]
CCTTTGACGTTGGAGTCCACGTTCTTT
[37 nt withheld, positions 6916-6952]
ACCCTATCTCGGTCTATTCTTTTGATTTATAAGGGATTTTGCCGATTTCGGCCTATTGGTTAAAAAATGA
GCTGATTTAACAAAAATTTAACGCGAATTAATTCTGTGGAATGTGTGTCAGTTAGGGTGTGGAAAGTCCC
CAGGCTCCCCAGCAGGCAGAAGTATGCAAAGCATGCATCTCAATTAGTCAGCAACCAGGTGTGGAAAGTC
CCCAGGCTCCCCAGCAGGCAGAAGTATGCAAAGCATGCATCTCAATTAGTCAGCAACCATAGTCCCGCCC
CTAACTCCGCCCATCCCGCCCCTAACTCCGCCCAGTTCCGCCCATTCTCCGCCCCATGGCTGACTAATTT
TTTTTATTTATGCAGAGGCCGAGGCCGCCTCTGCCTCTGAGCTATTCCAGAAGTAGTGAGGAGGCTTTTT
TGGAGGCCTAGGCTTTTGCAAAAAGCTCCCGGGAGCTTGTATATCCATTTTCGGATCTGATCAGCACGTG
TTGACAATTAATCATCGGCATAGTATATCGGCATAGTATAATACGACAAGGTGAGGAACTAAACCATGGC
CAAGTTGACCAGTGCCGTTCCGGTGCTCACCGCGCGCGACGTCGCCGGAGCGGTCGAGTTCTGGACCGAC
CGGCTCGGGTTCTCCCGGGACTTCGTGGAGGACGACTTCGCCGGTGTGGTCCGGGACGACGTGACCCTGT
TCATCAGCGCGGTCCAGGACCAGGTGGTGCCGGACAACACCCTGGCCTGGGTGTGGGTGCGCGGCCTGGA
CGAGCTGTACGCCGAGTGGTCGGAGGTCGTGTCCACGAACTTCCGGGACGCCTCCGGGCCGGCCATGACC
GAGATCGGCGAGCAGCCGTGGGGGCGGGAGTTCGCCCTGCGCGACCCGGCCGGCAACTGCGTGCACTTCG
TGGCCGAGGAGCAGGACTGACACGTGCTACGAGATTTCGATTCCACCGCCGCCTTCTATGAAAGGTTGGG
CTTCGGAATCGTTTTCCGGGACGCCGGCTGGATGATCCTCCAGCGCGGGGATCTCATGCTGGAGTTCTTC
GCCCACCCCAACTTGTTTATTGCAGCTTATAATGGTTACAAATAAAGCAATAGCATCACAAATTTCACAA
ATAAAGCATTTTTTTCACTGCATTCTAGTTGTGGTTTGTCCAAACTCATCAATGTATCTTATCATGTCTG
TATACCGTCGACCTCTAGCTAGAGCTTGGCGTAATCATGGTCATAGCTGTTTCCTGTGTGAAATTGTTAT
CCGCTCACAATTCCACACAACATACGAGCCGGAAGCATAAAGTGTAAAGCCTGGGGTGCCTAATGAGTGA
GCTAACTCACATTAATTGCGTTGCGCTCACTGCCCGCTTTCCAGTCGGGAAACCTGTCGTGCCAGCTGCA
TTAATGAATCGGCCAACGCGCGGGGAGAGGCGGTTTGCGTATTGGGCGCTCTTCCGCTTCCTCGCTCACT
GACTCGCTGCGCTCGGTCGTTCGGCTGCGGCGAGCGGTATCAGCTCACTCAAAGGCGGTAATACGGTTAT
CCACAGAATCAGGGGATAACGCAGGAAAGAACATGTGAGCAAAAGGCCAGCAAAAGGCCAGGAACCGTAA
AAAGGCCGCGTTGCTGGCGTTTTTCCATAGGCTCCGCCCCCCTGACGAGCATCACAAAAATCGACGCTCA
AGTCAGAGGTGGCGAAACCCGACAGGACTATAAAGATACCAGGCGTTTCCCCCTGGAAGCTCCCTCGTGC
GCTCTCCTGTTCCGACCCTGCCGCTTACCGGATACCTGTCCGCCTTTCTCCCTTCGGGAAGCGTGGCGCT
TTCTCATAGCTCACGCTGTAGGTATCTCAGTTCGGTGTAGGTCGTTCGCTCCAAGCTGGGCTGTGTGCAC
GAACCCCCCGTTCAGCCCGACCGCTGCGCCTTATCCGGTAACTATCGTCTTGAGTCCAACCCGGTAAGAC
ACGACTTATCGCCACTGGCAGCAGCCACTGGTAACAGGATTAGCAGAGCGAGGTATGTAGGCGGTGCTAC
AGAGTTCTTGAAGTGGTGGCCTAACTACGGCTACACTAGAAGAACAGTATTTGGTATCTGCGCTCTGCTG
AAGCCAGTTACCTTCGGAAAAAGAGTTGGTAGCTCTTGATCCGGCAAACAAACCACCGCTGGTAGCGGTG
GTTTTTTTGTTTGCAAGCAGCAGATTACGCGCAGAAAAAAAGGATCTCAAGAAGATCCTTTGATCTTTTC
TACGGGGTCTGACGCTCAGTGGAACGAAAACTCACGTTAAGGGATTTTGGTCATGAGATTATCAAAAAGG
ATCTTCACCTAGATCCTTTTAAATTAAAAATGAAGTTTTAAATCAATCTAAAGTATATATGAGTAAACTT
GGTCTGACAGTTACCAATGCTTAATCAGTGAGGCACCTATCTCAGCGATCTGTCTATTTCGTTCATCCAT
AGTTGCCTGACTCCCCGTCGTGTAGATAACTACGATACGGGAGGGCTTACCATCTGGCCCCAGTGCTGCA
ATGATACCGCGAGACCCACGCTCACCGGCTCCAGATTTATCAGCAATAAACCAGCCAGCCGGAAGGGCCG
AGCGCAGAAGTGGTCCTGCAACTTTATCCGCCTCCATCCAGTCTATTAATTGTTGCCGGGAAGCTAGAGT
AAGTAGTTCGCCAGTTAATAGTTTGCGCAACGTTGTTGCCATTGCTACAGGCATCGTGGTGTCACGCTCG
TCGTTTGGTATGGCTTCATTCAGCTCCGGTTCCCAACGATCAAGGCGAGTTACATGATCCCCCATGTTGT
GCAAAAAAGCGGTTAGCTCCTTCGGTCCTCCGATCGTTGTCAGAAGTAAGTTGGCCGCAGTGTTATCACT
CATGGTTATGGCAGCACTGCATAATTCTCTTACTGTCATGCCATCCGTAAGATGCTTTTCTGTGACTGGT
GAGTACTCAACCAAGTCATTCTGAGAATAGTGTATGCGGCGACCGAGTTGCTCTTGCCCGGCGTCAATAC
GGGATAATACCGCGCCACATAGCAGAACTTTAAAAGTGCTCATCATTGGAAAACGTTCTTCGGGGCGAAA
ACTCTCAAGGATCTTACCGCTGTTGAGATCCAGTTCGATGTAACCCACTCGTGCACCCAACTGATCTTCA
GCATCTTTTACTTTCACCAGCGTTTCTGGGTGAGCAAAAACAGGAAGGCAAAATGCCGCAAAAAAGGGAA
TAAGGGCGACACGGAAATGTTGAATACTCATACTCTTCCTTTTTCAATATTATTGAAGCATTTATCAGGG
TTATTGTCTCATGAGCGGATACATATTTGAATGTATTTAGAAAAATAAACAAATAGGGGTTCCGCGCACA
TTTCCCCGAAAAGTGCCACCTGACGTCGACGGATCGGGAGATCTCCCGATCCCCTATGGTGCACTCTCAG
TACAATCTGCTCTGATGCCGCATAGTTAAGCCAGTATCTGCTCCCTGCTTGTGTGTTGGAGGTCGCTGAG
TAGTGCGCGAGCAAAATTTAAGCTACAACAAGGCAAGGCTTGACCGACAATTGCATGAAGAATCTGCTTA
GGGTTAGGCGTTTTGCGCTGCTTCG
